>Addgene plasmid #86418 | pSJ2039 (pRS316-NOP1pr-GFP1-10-SCS2TM) | depositor full sequence | sequence record 169656 | pSJ2039 (pRS316-NOP1pr-GFP1-10-SCS2TM) sequence 6428 bps
TCGCGCGTTTCGGTGATGACGGTGAAAACCTCTGACACATGCAGCTCCCGGAGACGGTCACAGCTTGTCT
GTAAGCGGATGCCGGGAGCAGACAAGCCCGTCAGGGCGCGTCAGCGGGTGTTGGCGGGTGTCGGGGCTGG
CTTAACTATGCGGCATCAGAGCAGATTGTACTGAGAGTGCACCATACCACAGCTTTTCAATTCAATTCAT
CATTTTTTTTTTATTCTTTTTTTTGATTTCGGTTTCTTTGAAATTTTTTTGATTCGGTAATCTCCGAACA
GAAGGAAGAACGAAGGAAGGAGCACAGACTTAGATTGGTATATATACGCATATGTAGTGTTGAAGAAACA
TGAAATTGCCCAGTATTCTTAACCCAACTGCACAGAACAAAAACCTGCAGGAAACGAAGATAAATCATGT
CGAAAGCTACATATAAGGAACGTGCTGCTACTCATCCTAGTCCTGTTGCTGCCAAGCTATTTAATATCAT
GCACGAAAAGCAAACAAACTTGTGTGCTTCATTGGATGTTCGTACCACCAAGGAATTACTGGAGTTAGTT
GAAGCATTAGGTCCCAAAATTTGTTTACTAAAAACACATGTGGATATCTTGACTGATTTTTCCATGGAGG
GCACAGTTAAGCCGCTAAAGGCATTATCCGCCAAGTACAATTTTTTACTCTTCGAAGACAGAAAATTTGC
TGACATTGGTAATACAGTCAAATTGCAGTACTCTGCGGGTGTATACAGAATAGCAGAATGGGCAGACATT
ACGAATGCACACGGTGTGGTGGGCCCAGGTATTGTTAGCGGTTTGAAGCAGGCGGCAGAAGAAGTAACAA
AGGAACCTAGAGGCCTTTTGATGTTAGCAGAATTGTCATGCAAGGGCTCCCTATCTACTGGAGAATATAC
TAAGGGTACTGTTGACATTGCGAAGAGCGACAAAGATTTTGTTATCGGCTTTATTGCTCAAAGAGACATG
GGTGGAAGAGATGAAGGTTACGATTGGTTGATTATGACACCCGGTGTGGGTTTAGATGACAAGGGAGACG
CATTGGGTCAACAGTATAGAACCGTGGATGATGTGGTCTCTACAGGATCTGACATTATTATTGTTGGAAG
AGGACTATTTGCAAAGGGAAGGGATGCTAAGGTAGAGGGTGAACGTTACAGAAAAGCAGGCTGGGAAGCA
TATTTGAGAAGATGCGGCCAGCAAAACTAAAAAACTGTATTATAAGTAAATGCATGTATACTAAACTCAC
AAATTAGAGCTTCAATTTAATTATATCAGTTATTACCCTATGCGGTGTGAAATACCGCACAGATGCGTAA
GGAGAAAATACCGCATCAGGAAATTGTAAACGTTAATATTTTGTTAAAATTCGCGTTAAATTTTTGTTAA
ATCAGCTCATTTTTTAACCAATAGGCCGAAATCGGCAAAATCCCTTATAAATCAAAAGAATAGACCGAGA
TAGGGT
[37 nt withheld, positions 1477-1513]
AAAGAACGTGGACTCCAACGTCAAAGG
[49 nt withheld, positions 1541-1589]
T
[91 nt withheld, positions 1591-1681]
G
[124 nt withheld, positions 1683-1806]
CGCGCCATTCGCCATTCAGGCTGCGCAACTGTTGGGAAGGGCGATCGGTGCGGGCCTCTTCGCTATTACG
CCAGCTGGCGAAAGGGGGATGTGCTGCAAGGCGATTAAGTTGGGTAACGCCAGGGTTTTCCCAGTCACGA
CGTTGTAAAACGACGGCCAGTGAATTGTAATACGACTCACTATAGGGCGAATTGGAGCTCAACCGGAACT
TGTTTAGATTCCTTTTTGTAGGTTAATCTTATCCTGTACTTGCTGATATTGTGGTTATTAGCAGAGATTT
TTTTCAAAACATCATCTAAAGTAGGCTTTTTGGATAAGTCAATTTCAGTGTCCCTTAACCCTTTAGAGCG
GCTTTTTATGGTGATAGGCATTTTCAAATTAAATTCAAAATATGTATCTCTCTCAAATAGCTCAATTGGT
TTCTAGATAGCTAAATAGAATATAATCTTACTGTCCTCCGTTCTGTAAAATTCACGCTCTTAGTCCCTTT
TCATAATTCCTTAACTTTTTGCGTACAAAATGATATGTTTATTATATTTTTCTTTTTTTTTTTTCAAATT
TTTTCTTTTTCTTGAAAAATTTTTCAAATTGGAAAGCTCATCTCTCTTGAATGTATAATACTTTCTTCCT
CTAACTTTCAAAAAGTTTTACATAGCCAAGAAGTTTTCCTTACATCGGTATACTACTGTTATATAAGTTA
TTCTTCGAGAAACAATTAGATATCATTCATCGGATAAATCTAAGTTGCCCATTGCTTTCAATAACTCCGA
TCAAATTAACTCAAATCAACTAAAACAGTAGATCCATGTCTAAAGGTGAAGAATTGTTTACTGGTGTTGT
TCCAATTTTGGTTGAATTGGATGGTGATGTTAATGGTCATAAATTTTCTGTTAGAGGTGAAGGTGAAGGT
GATGCTACTATTGGTAAATTGACTTTGAAATTTATTTGTACTACTGGTAAATTGCCAGTTCCATGGCCAA
CTTTGGTTACTACTTTGACTTATGGTGTTCAATGTTTTTCTAGATATCCAGATCATATGAAACAACATGA
TTTTTTTAAATCTGCTATGCCAGAAGGTTATGTTCAAGAAAGAACTATTTCTTTTAAAGATGATGGTAAA
TATAAAACTAGAGCTGTTGTTAAATTTGAAGGTGATACTTTGGTTAATAGAATTGAATTGAAAGGTACTG
ATTTTAAAGAAGATGGTAATATTTTGGGTCATAAATTGGAATATAATTTTAATTCTCATAATGTTTATAT
TACTGCTGATAAACAAAAAAATGGTATTAAAGCTAATTTTACTGTTAGACATAATGTTGAAGATGGTTCT
GTTCAATTGGCTGATCATTATCAACAAAATACTCCAATTGGTGATGGTCCAGTTTTGTTGCCAGATAATC
ATTATTTGTCTACTCAAACTGTTTTGTCTAAAGATCCAAATGAAAAAGGTGGTGGTTCTGGTGGTGGTTC
TGGGGCCCAAAATGAATCATCCAGCATGGGTATATTCATATTGGTTGCACTCCTTATCTTGGTTTTAGGA
TGGTTCTACAGATAATTAATTAAGCGAATTTCTTATGATTTATGATTTTTATTATTAAATAAGTTATAAA
AAAAATAAGTGTATACAAATTTTAAAGTGACTCTTAGGTTTTAAAACGAAAATTCTTATTCTTGAGTAAC
TCTTTCCTGTAGGTCAGGTTGCTTTCTCAGGTATAGTATGAGGTCGCTCTTATTGACCACACCGCGGCCG
CTCTAGAACTAGTGGATCCCCCGGGCTGCAGGAATTCGATATCAAGCTTATCGATACCGTCGACCTCGAG
GGGGGGCCCGGTACCCAGCTTTTGTTCCCTTTAGTGAGGGTTAATTCCGAGCTTGGCGTAATCATGGTCA
TAGCTGTTTCCTGTGTGAAATTGTTATCCGCTCACAATTCCACACAACATACGAGCCGGAAGCATAAAGT
GTAAAGCCTGGGGTGCCTAATGAGTGAGGTAACTCACATTAATTGCGTTGCGCTCACTGCCCGCTTTCCA
GTCGGGAAACCTGTCGTGCCAGCTGCATTAATGAATCGGCCAACGCGCGGGGAGAGGCGGTTTGCGTATT
GGGCGCTCTTCCGCTTCCTCGCTCACTGACTCGCTGCGCTCGGTCGTTCGGCTGCGGCGAGCGGTATCAG
CTCACTCAAAGGCGGTAATACGGTTATCCACAGAATCAGGGGATAACGCAGGAAAGAACATGTGAGCAAA
AGGCCAGCAAAAGGCCAGGAACCGTAAAAAGGCCGCGTTGCTGGCGTTTTTCCATAGGCTCCGCCCCCCT
GACGAGCATCACAAAAATCGACGCTCAAGTCAGAGGTGGCGAAACCCGACAGGACTATAAAGATACCAGG
CGTTTCCCCCTGGAAGCTCCCTCGTGCGCTCTCCTGTTCCGACCCTGCCGCTTACCGGATACCTGTCCGC
CTTTCTCCCTTCGGGAAGCGTGGCGCTTTCTCATAGCTCACGCTGTAGGTATCTCAGTTCGGTGTAGGTC
GTTCGCTCCAAGCTGGGCTGTGTGCACGAACCCCCCGTTCAGCCCGACCGCTGCGCCTTATCCGGTAACT
ATCGTCTTGAGTCCAACCCGGTAAGACACGACTTATCGCCACTGGCAGCAGCCACTGGTAACAGGATTAG
CAGAGCGAGGTATGTAGGCGGTGCTACAGAGTTCTTGAAGTGGTGGCCTAACTACGGCTACACTAGAAGG
ACAGTATTTGGTATCTGCGCTCTGCTGAAGCCAGTTACCTTCGGAAAAAGAGTTGGTAGCTCTTGATCCG
GCAAACAAACCACCGCTGGTAGCGGTGGTTTTTTTGTTTGCAAGCAGCAGATTACGCGCAGAAAAAAAGG
ATCTCAAGAAGATCCTTTGATCTTTTCTACGGGGTCTGACGCTCAGTGGAACGAAAACTCACGTTAAGGG
ATTTTGGTCATGAGATTATCAAAAAGGATCTTCACCTAGATCCTTTTAAATTAAAAATGAAGTTTTAAAT
CAATCTAAAGTATATATGAGTAAACTTGGTCTGACAGTTACCAATGCTTAATCAGTGAGGCACCTATCTC
AGCGATCTGTCTATTTCGTTCATCCATAGTTGCCTGACTCCCCGTCGTGTAGATAACTACGATACGGGAG
GGCTTACCATCTGGCCCCAGTGCTGCAATGATACCGCGAGACCCACGCTCACCGGCTCCAGATTTATCAG
CAATAAACCAGCCAGCCGGAAGGGCCGAGCGCAGAAGTGGTCCTGCAACTTTATCCGCCTCCATCCAGTC
TATTAATTGTTGCCGGGAAGCTAGAGTAAGTAGTTCGCCAGTTAATAGTTTGCGCAACGTTGTTGCCATT
GCTACAGGCATCGTGGTGTCACGCTCGTCGTTTGGTATGGCTTCATTCAGCTCCGGTTCCCAACGATCAA
GGCGAGTTACATGATCCCCCATGTTGTGCAAAAAAGCGGTTAGCTCCTTCGGTCCTCCGATCGTTGTCAG
AAGTAAGTTGGCCGCAGTGTTATCACTCATGGTTATGGCAGCACTGCATAATTCTCTTACTGTCATGCCA
TCCGTAAGATGCTTTTCTGTGACTGGTGAGTACTCAACCAAGTCATTCTGAGAATAGTGTATGCGGCGAC
CGAGTTGCTCTTGCCCGGCGTCAATACGGGATAATACCGCGCCACATAGCAGAACTTTAAAAGTGCTCAT
CATTGGAAAACGTTCTTCGGGGCGAAAACTCTCAAGGATCTTACCGCTGTTGAGATCCAGTTCGATGTAA
CCCACTCGTGCACCCAACTGATCTTCAGCATCTTTTACTTTCACCAGCGTTTCTGGGTGAGCAAAAACAG
GAAGGCAAAATGCCGCAAAAAAGGGAATAAGGGCGACACGGAAATGTTGAATACTCATACTCTTCCTTTT
TCAATATTATTGAAGCATTTATCAGGGTTATTGTCTCATGAGCGGATACATATTTGAATGTATTTAGAAA
AATAAACAAATAGGGGTTCCGCGCACATTTCCCCGAAAAGTGCCACCTGGGTCCTTTTCATCACGTGCTA
TAAAAATAATTATAATTTAAATTTTTTAATATAAATATATAAATTAAAAATAGAAAGTAAAAAAAGAAAT
TAAAGAAAAAATAGTTTTTGTTTTCCGAAGATGTAAAAGACTCTAGGGGGATCGCCAACAAATACTACCT
TTTATCTTGCTCTTCCTGCTCTCAGGTATTAATGCCGAATTGTTTCATCTTGTCTGTGTAGAAGACCACA
CACGAAAATCCTGTGATTTTACATTTTACTTATCGTTAATCGAATGTATATCTATTTAATCTGCTTTTCT
TGTCTAATAAATATATATGTAAAGTACGCTTTTTGTTGAAATTTTTTAAACCTTTGTTTATTTTTTTTTC
TTCATTCCGTAACTCTTCTACCTTCTTTATTTACTTTCTAAAATCCAAATACAAAACATAAAAATAAATA
AACACAGAGTAAATTCCCAAATTATTCCATCATTAAAAGATACGAGGCGCGTGTAAGTTACAGGCAAGCG
ATCCGTCCTAAGAAACCATTATTATCATGACATTAACCTATAAAAATAGGCGTATCACGAGGCCCTTTCG
TC
Features (pLannotate 1.2.2; 24 found; start..end, strand, type, name):
    137..186     +  misc_feature   bom (fragment): basis of mobility region from pBR322
    201..416     +  promoter       URA3 promoter: S. cerevisiae URA3
    417..1220    +  CDS            URA3: orotidine-5'-phosphate decarboxylase, required for uracil biosynthesis; S. cerevisiae URA3; yeast auxotrophic marker, counterselectable with 5-fluoroorotic acid (5-FOA)
   1299..1350    +  misc_feature   bom (fragment): basis of mobility region from pBR322
   1351..1806    -  rep_origin     f1 ori (sequence partly withheld): f1 bacteriophage origin of replication; arrow indicates direction of (+) strand synthesis
   1814..1971    -  CDS            lacZα (fragment): LacZα fragment of β-galactosidase; lacZ fragment
   1974..1992    +  promoter       T7 promoter: promoter for bacteriophage T7 RNA polymerase
   2007..2177    -  CDS            TSC13 (fragment): TECR_YEAST - Experimental evidence at protein level: Swiss-Prot protein existence level 1. Catalyzes the last of the four reactions of the long-chain fatty acids elongation cycle. This endoplasmic reticulum-bound enzymatic process, allows the addition of 2 carbons to the chain of long- and very long-chain fatty acids/VLCFAs per cycle. This enzyme reduces the trans-2,3-enoyl-CoA fatty acid intermediate to an acyl-CoA that can be further elongated by entering a new cycle of elongation. Thereby, it participates in the production of VLCFAs of different chain lengths that are involved in multiple b
   2183..2199    -  terminator     IE1 terminator (fragment): terminator of the ie1 gene from the baculovirus Autographa californica
   2368..2390    +  promoter       TEF1 promoter (fragment): S. cerevisiae TEF1; promoter for EF-1α
   2612..3253    +  CDS            Enhanced Cyan-Emitting GFP (fragment): Enhanced Cyan-Emitting GFP is a basic (constitutively fluorescent) cyan fluorescent protein published in 2002, derived from Aequorea victoria.
   3281..3358    +  CDS            SCS2 (fragment): SCS2_YEAST - Experimental evidence at protein level: Swiss-Prot protein existence level 1. Targets proteins containing a FFAT motif to endoplasmic reticulum membranes. Regulates phospholipid biosynthesis by modulating the subcellular localization of the transcriptional repressor OPI1. From Saccharomyces cerevisiae (strain ATCC 204508 / S288c) (Baker's yeast).
   3370..3549    +  terminator     ADH1 terminator: S. cerevisiae ADH1; transcription terminator for the S. cerevisiae alcohol dehydrogenase 1 (ADH1) gene
   3550..3641    +  misc_feature   MCS (fragment): pBluescript multiple cloning site
   3654..3672    -  promoter       T3 promoter: promoter for bacteriophage T3 RNA polymerase
   3717..3733    -  protein_bind   lac operator: The lac repressor binds to the lac operator to inhibit transcription in E. coli. This inhibition can be relieved by adding lactose or isopropyl-β-D-thiogalactopyranoside (IPTG). lac repressor encoded by lacI
   3741..3771    -  promoter       lac promoter: promoter for the E. coli lac operon
   3786..3807    -  protein_bind   CAP binding site: CAP binding activates transcription in the presence of cAMP. E. coli catabolite activator protein
   3820..3912    -  CDS            lacI (fragment): lac repressor; lacI; The lac repressor binds to the lac operator to inhibit transcription in E. coli. This inhibition can be relieved by adding lactose or isopropyl-β-D-thiogalactopyranoside (IPTG).
   4095..4683    -  rep_origin     ori: high-copy-number ColE1/pMB1/pBR322/pUC origin of replication
   4854..5714    -  CDS            AmpR: β-lactamase; bla; confers resistance to ampicillin, carbenicillin, and related antibiotics
   5715..5819    -  promoter       AmpR promoter: bla
   5856..6359    +  misc_feature   CEN/ARS: S. cerevisiae CEN6 centromere fused to an autonomously replicating sequence
   6428..35      +  CDS            rop (fragment) (across the origin): Rop protein, which maintains plasmids at low copy number; rop
