>Addgene plasmid #86418 | pSJ2039 (pRS316-NOP1pr-GFP1-10-SCS2TM) | addgene full sequence | sequence record 173174 | Addgene NGS Result
TCGCGCGTTTCGGTGATGACGGTGAAAACCTCTGACACATGCAGCTCCCGGAGACGGTCACAGCTTGTCT
GTAAGCGGATGCCGGGAGCAGACAAGCCCGTCAGGGCGCGTCAGCGGGTGTTGGCGGGTGTCGGGGCTGG
CTTAACTATGCGGCATCAGAGCAGATTGTACTGAGAGTGCACCATACCACCTTTTCAATTCATCATTTTT
TTTTTATTCTTTTTTTTGATTTCGGTTTCCTTGAAATTTTTTTGATTCGGTAATCTCCGAACAGAAGGAA
GAACGAAGGAAGGAGCACAGACTTAGATTGGTATATATACGCATATGTAGTGTTGAAGAAACATGAAATT
GCCCAGTATTCTTAACCCAACTGCACAGAACAAAAACCTGCAGGAAACGAAGATAAATCATGTCGAAAGC
TACATATAAGGAACGTGCTGCTACTCATCCTAGTCCTGTTGCTGCCAAGCTATTTAATATCATGCACGAA
AAGCAAACAAACTTGTGTGCTTCATTGGATGTTCGTACCACCAAGGAATTACTGGAGTTAGTTGAAGCAT
TAGGTCCCAAAATTTGTTTACTAAAAACACATGTGGATATCTTGACTGATTTTTCCATGGAGGGCACAGT
TAAGCCGCTAAAGGCATTATCCGCCAAGTACAATTTTTTACTCTTCGAAGACAGAAAATTTGCTGACATT
GGTAATACAGTCAAATTGCAGTACTCTGCGGGTGTATACAGAATAGCAGAATGGGCAGACATTACGAATG
CACACGGTGTGGTGGGCCCAGGTATTGTTAGCGGTTTGAAGCAGGCGGCAGAAGAAGTAACAAAGGAACC
TAGAGGCCTTTTGATGTTAGCAGAATTGTCATGCAAGGGCTCCCTATCTACTGGAGAATATACTAAGGGT
ACTGTTGACATTGCGAAGAGCGACAAAGATTTTGTTATCGGCTTTATTGCTCAAAGAGACATGGGTGGAA
GAGATGAAGGTTACGATTGGTTGATTATGACACCCGGTGTGGGTTTAGATGACAAGGGAGACGCATTGGG
TCAACAGTATAGAACCGTGGATGATGTGGTCTCTACAGGATCTGACATTATTATTGTTGGAAGAGGACTA
TTTGCAAAGGGAAGGGATGCTAAGGTAGAGGGTGAACGTTACAGAAAAGCAGGCTGGGAAGCATATTTGA
GAAGATGCGGCCAGCAAAACTAAAAAACTGTATTATAAGTAAATGCATGTATACTAAACTCACAAATTAG
AGCTTCAATTTAATTATATCAGTTATTACCCTATGCGGTGTGAAATACCGCACAGATGCGTAAGGAGAAA
ATACCGCATCAGGAAATTGTAAGCGTTAATATTTTGTTAAAATTCGCGTTAAATTTTTGTTAAATCAGCT
CATTTTTTAACCAATAGGCCGAAATCGGCAAAATCCCTTATAAATCAAAAGAATAGACCGAGATAGGGT
[37 nt withheld, positions 1470-1506]
AAAGAACGTGGACTCCAACGTCAAAGG
[49 nt withheld, positions 1534-1582]
T
[91 nt withheld, positions 1584-1674]
G
[124 nt withheld, positions 1676-1799]
CCATTCGCCATTCAGGCTGCGCAACTGTTGGGAAGGGCGATCGGTGCGGGCCTCTTCGCTATTACGCCAG
CTGGCGAAAGGGGGATGTGCTGCAAGGCGATTAAGTTGGGTAACGCCAGGGTTTTCCCAGTCACGACGTT
GTAAAACGACGGCCAGTGAATTGTAATACGACTCACTATAGGGCGAATTGGAGCTCAACCGGAACTTGTT
TAGATTCCTTTTTGTAGGTTAATCTTATCCTGTACTTGCTGATATTGTGGTTATTAGCAGAGATTTTTTT
CAAAACATCATCTAAAGTAGGCTTTTTGGATAAGTCAATTTCAGTGTCCCTTAACCCTTTAGAGCGGCTT
TTTATGGTGATAGGCATTTTCAAATTAAATTCAAAATATGTATCTCTCTCAAATAGCTCAATTGGTTTCT
AGATAGCTAAATAGAATATAATCTTACTGTCCTCCGTTCTGTAAAATTCACGCTCTTAGTCCCTTTTCAT
AATTCCTTAACTTTTTGCGTACAAAATGATATGTTTATTATATTTTTCTTTTTTTTTTTTCAAATTTTTT
CTTTTTCTTGAAAAATTTTTCAAATTGGAAAGCTCATCTCTCTTGAATGTATAATACTTTCTTCCTCTAA
CTTTCAAAAAGTTTTACATAGCCAAGAAGTTTTCCTTACATCGGTATACTACTGTTATATAAGTTATTCT
TCGAGAAACAATTAGATATCATTCATCGGATAAATCTAAGTTGCCCATTGCTTTCAATAACTCCGATCAA
ATTAACTCAAATCAACTAAAACAGTAGATCCATGTCTAAAGGTGAAGAATTGTTTACTGGTGTTGTTCCA
ATTTTGGTTGAATTGGATGGTGATGTTAATGGTCATAAATTTTCTGTTAGAGGTGAAGGTGAAGGTGATG
CTACTATTGGTAAATTGACTTTGAAATTTATTTGTACTACTGGTAAATTGCCAGTTCCATGGCCAACTTT
GGTTACTACTTTGACTTATGGTGTTCAATGTTTTTCTAGATATCCAGATCATATGAAACAACATGATTTT
TTTAAATCTGCTATGCCAGAAGGTTATGTTCAAGAAAGAACTATTTCTTTTAAAGATGATGGTAAATATA
AAACTAGAGCTGTTGTTAAATTTGAAGGTGATACTTTGGTTAATAGAATTGAATTGAAAGGTACTGATTT
TAAAGAAGATGGTAATATTTTGGGTCATAAATTGGAATATAATTTTAATTCTCATAATGTTTATATTACT
GCTGATAAACAAAAAAATGGTATTAAAGCTAATTTTACTGTTAGACATAATGTTGAAGATGGTTCTGTTC
AATTGGCTGATCATTATCAACAAAATACTCCAATTGGTGATGGTCCAGTTTTGTTGCCAGATAATCATTA
TTTGTCTACTCAAACTGTTTTGTCTAAAGATCCAAATGAAAAAGGTGGTGGTTCTGGTGGTGGTTCTGGG
GCCCAAAATGAATCATCCAGCATGGGTATATTCATATTGGTTGCACTCCTTATCTTGGTTTTAGGATGGT
TCTACAGATAATTAATTAAGCGAATTTCTTATGATTTATGATTTTTATTATTAAATAAGTTATAAAAAAA
ATAAGTGTATACAAATTTTAAAGTGACTCTTAGGTTTTAAAACGAAAATTCTTATTCTTGAGTAACTCTT
TCCTGTAGGTCAGGTTGCTTTCTCAGGTATAGTATGAGGTCGCTCTTATTGACCACACCGCGGCCGCTCT
AGAACTAGTGGATCCCCCGGGCTGCAGGAATTCGATATCAAGCTTATCGATACCGTCGACCTCGAGGGGG
GGCCCGGTACCAGCTTTTGTTCCCTTTAGTGAGGGTTAATTTCGAGCTTGGCGTAATCATGGTCATAGCT
GTTTCCTGTGTGAAATTGTTATCCGCTCACAATTCCACACAACATACGAGCCGGAAGCATAAAGTGTAAA
GCCTGGGGTGCCTAATGAGTGAGCTAACTCACATTAATTGCGTTGCGCTCACTGCCCGCTTTCCAGTCGG
GAAACCTGTCGTGCCAGCTGCATTAATGAATCGGCCAACGCGCGGGGAGAGGCGGTTTGCGTATTGGGCG
CTCTTCCGCTTCCTCGCTCACTGACTCGCTGCGCTCGGTCGTTCGGCTGCGGCGAGCGGTATCAGCTCAC
TCAAAGGCGGTAATACGGTTATCCACAGAATCAGGGGATAACGCAGGAAAGAACATGTGAGCAAAAGGCC
AGCAAAAGGCCAGGAACCGTAAAAAGGCCGCGTTGCTGGCGTTTTTCCATAGGCTCCGCCCCCCTGACGA
GCATCACAAAAATCGACGCTCAAGTCAGAGGTGGCGAAACCCGACAGGACTATAAAGATACCAGGCGTTT
CCCCCTGGAAGCTCCCTCGTGCGCTCTCCTGTTCCGACCCTGCCGCTTACCGGATACCTGTCCGCCTTTC
TCCCTTCGGGAAGCGTGGCGCTTTCTCATAGCTCACGCTGTAGGTATCTCAGTTCGGTGTAGGTCGTTCG
CTCCAAGCTGGGCTGTGTGCACGAACCCCCCGTTCAGCCCGACCGCTGCGCCTTATCCGGTAACTATCGT
CTTGAGTCCAACCCGGTAAGACACGACTTATCGCCACTGGCAGCAGCCACTGGTAACAGGATTAGCAGAG
CGAGGTATGTAGGCGGTGCTACAGAGTTCTTGAAGTGGTGGCCTAACTACGGCTACACTAGAAGAACAGT
ATTTGGTATCTGCGCTCTGCTGAAGCCAGTTACCTTCGGAAAAAGAGTTGGTAGCTCTTGATCCGGCAAA
CAAACCACCGCTGGTAGCGGTGGTTTTTTTGTTTGCAAGCAGCAGATTACGCGCAGAAAAAAAGGATCTC
AAGAAGATCCTTTGATCTTTTCTACGGGGTCTGACGCTCAGTGGAACGAAAACTCACGTTAAGGGATTTT
GGTCATGAGATTATCAAAAAGGATCTTCACCTAGATCCTTTTAAATTAAAAATGAAGTTTTAAATCAATC
TAAAGTATATATGAGTAAACTTGGTCTGACAGTTACCAATGCTTAATCAGTGAGGCACCTATCTCAGCGA
TCTGTCTATTTCGTTCATCCATAGTTGCCTGACTCCCCGTCGTGTAGATAACTACGATACGGGAGGGCTT
ACCATCTGGCCCCAGTGCTGCAATGATACCGCGAGACCCACGCTCACCGGCTCCAGATTTATCAGCAATA
AACCAGCCAGCCGGAAGGGCCGAGCGCAGAAGTGGTCCTGCAACTTTATCCGCCTCCATCCAGTCTATTA
ATTGTTGCCGGGAAGCTAGAGTAAGTAGTTCGCCAGTTAATAGTTTGCGCAACGTTGTTGCCATTGCTAC
AGGCATCGTGGTGTCACGCTCGTCGTTTGGTATGGCTTCATTCAGCTCCGGTTCCCAACGATCAAGGCGA
GTTACATGATCCCCCATGTTGTGCAAAAAAGCGGTTAGCTCCTTCGGTCCTCCGATCGTTGTCAGAAGTA
AGTTGGCCGCAGTGTTATCACTCATGGTTATGGCAGCACTGCATAATTCTCTTACTGTCATGCCATCCGT
AAGATGCTTTTCTGTGACTGGTGAGTACTCAACCAAGTCATTCTGAGAATAGTGTATGCGGCGACCGAGT
TGCTCTTGCCCGGCGTCAATACGGGATAATACCGCGCCACATAGCAGAACTTTAAAAGTGCTCATCATTG
GAAAACGTTCTTCGGGGCGAAAACTCTCAAGGATCTTACCGCTGTTGAGATCCAGTTCGATGTAACCCAC
TCGTGCACCCAACTGATCTTCAGCATCTTTTACTTTCACCAGCGTTTCTGGGTGAGCAAAAACAGGAAGG
CAAAATGCCGCAAAAAAGGGAATAAGGGCGACACGGAAATGTTGAATACTCATACTCTTCCTTTTTCAAT
ATTATTGAAGCATTTATCAGGGTTATTGTCTCATGAGCGGATACATATTTGAATGTATTTAGAAAAATAA
ACAAATAGGGGTTCCGCGCACATTTCCCCGAAAAGTGCCACCTGGGTCCTTTTCATCACGTGCTATAAAA
ATAATTATAATTTAAATTTTTTAATATAAATATATAAATTAAAAATAGAAAGTAAAAAAAGAAATTAAAG
AAAAAATAGTTTTTGTTTTCCGAAGATGTAAAAGACTCTAGGGGGATCGCCAACAAATACTACCTTTTAT
CTTGCTCTTCCTGCTCTCAGGTATTAATGCCGAATTGTTTCATCTTGTCTGTGTAGAAGACCACACACGA
AAATCCTGTGATTTTACATTTTACTTATCGTTAATCGAATGTATATCTATTTAATCTGCTTTTCTTGTCT
AATAAATATATATGTAAAGTACGCTTTTTGTTGAAATTTTTTAAACCTTTGTTTATTTTTTTTTCTTCAT
TCCGTAACTCTTCTACCTTCTTTATTTACTTTCTAAAATCCAAATACAAAACATAAAAATAAATAAACAC
AGAGTAAATTCCCAAATTATTCCATCATTAAAAGATACGAGGCGCGTGTAAGTTACAGGCAAGCGATCCG
TCTAAGAAACCATTATTATCATGACATTAACCTATAAAAATAGGCGTATCACGAGGCCCTTTCGTC
Features (pLannotate 1.2.2; 24 found; start..end, strand, type, name):
    137..186     +  misc_feature   bom (fragment): basis of mobility region from pBR322
    194..409     +  promoter       URA3 promoter: S. cerevisiae URA3
    410..1213    +  CDS            URA3: orotidine-5'-phosphate decarboxylase, required for uracil biosynthesis; S. cerevisiae URA3; yeast auxotrophic marker, counterselectable with 5-fluoroorotic acid (5-FOA)
   1292..1343    +  misc_feature   bom (fragment): basis of mobility region from pBR322
   1371..1799    -  rep_origin     f1 ori (sequence partly withheld): f1 bacteriophage origin of replication; arrow indicates direction of (+) strand synthesis
   1803..1960    -  CDS            lacZα (fragment): LacZα fragment of β-galactosidase; lacZ fragment
   1963..1981    +  promoter       T7 promoter: promoter for bacteriophage T7 RNA polymerase
   1996..2166    -  CDS            TSC13 (fragment): TECR_YEAST - Experimental evidence at protein level: Swiss-Prot protein existence level 1. Catalyzes the last of the four reactions of the long-chain fatty acids elongation cycle. This endoplasmic reticulum-bound enzymatic process, allows the addition of 2 carbons to the chain of long- and very long-chain fatty acids/VLCFAs per cycle. This enzyme reduces the trans-2,3-enoyl-CoA fatty acid intermediate to an acyl-CoA that can be further elongated by entering a new cycle of elongation. Thereby, it participates in the production of VLCFAs of different chain lengths that are involved in multiple b
   2172..2188    -  terminator     IE1 terminator (fragment): terminator of the ie1 gene from the baculovirus Autographa californica
   2357..2379    +  promoter       TEF1 promoter (fragment): S. cerevisiae TEF1; promoter for EF-1α
   2601..3242    +  CDS            Enhanced Cyan-Emitting GFP (fragment): Enhanced Cyan-Emitting GFP is a basic (constitutively fluorescent) cyan fluorescent protein published in 2002, derived from Aequorea victoria.
   3270..3347    +  CDS            SCS2 (fragment): SCS2_YEAST - Experimental evidence at protein level: Swiss-Prot protein existence level 1. Targets proteins containing a FFAT motif to endoplasmic reticulum membranes. Regulates phospholipid biosynthesis by modulating the subcellular localization of the transcriptional repressor OPI1. From Saccharomyces cerevisiae (strain ATCC 204508 / S288c) (Baker's yeast).
   3359..3538    +  terminator     ADH1 terminator: S. cerevisiae ADH1; transcription terminator for the S. cerevisiae alcohol dehydrogenase 1 (ADH1) gene
   3539..3630    +  misc_feature   MCS (fragment): pBluescript multiple cloning site
   3642..3660    -  promoter       T3 promoter: promoter for bacteriophage T3 RNA polymerase
   3705..3721    -  protein_bind   lac operator: The lac repressor binds to the lac operator to inhibit transcription in E. coli. This inhibition can be relieved by adding lactose or isopropyl-β-D-thiogalactopyranoside (IPTG). lac repressor encoded by lacI
   3729..3759    -  promoter       lac promoter: promoter for the E. coli lac operon
   3774..3795    -  protein_bind   CAP binding site: CAP binding activates transcription in the presence of cAMP. E. coli catabolite activator protein
   3808..3900    -  CDS            lacI (fragment): lac repressor; lacI; The lac repressor binds to the lac operator to inhibit transcription in E. coli. This inhibition can be relieved by adding lactose or isopropyl-β-D-thiogalactopyranoside (IPTG).
   4083..4671    -  rep_origin     ori: high-copy-number ColE1/pMB1/pBR322/pUC origin of replication
   4842..5702    -  CDS            AmpR: β-lactamase; bla; confers resistance to ampicillin, carbenicillin, and related antibiotics
   5703..5807    -  promoter       AmpR promoter: bla
   5844..6347    +  misc_feature   CEN/ARS: S. cerevisiae CEN6 centromere fused to an autonomously replicating sequence
   6415..35      +  CDS            rop (fragment) (across the origin): Rop protein, which maintains plasmids at low copy number; rop
