[The description below was written by a language model from this plasmid's Addgene catalogue record and pLannotate feature annotations shown in this document.]
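Description:
pSJ2039 (pRS316-NOP1pr-GFP1-10-SCS2TM) is a yeast expression plasmid built on the pRS316 shuttle backbone. In Saccharomyces cerevisiae it is maintained as a low-copy centromeric episome through its CEN6/ARS element and selected by the URA3 marker, which also permits counterselection with 5-FOA. In E. coli it replicates from a high-copy ColE1/pUC-type origin under ampicillin selection (AmpR). Standard pBluescript-derived remnants are also present: an f1 origin, T7 and T3 promoters, lac promoter/operator elements and a disrupted lacZα around the cloning site.

The payload is a fusion of GFP1-10, the large non-fluorescent fragment of split GFP comprising the first ten β-strands, placed N-terminal to the transmembrane segment of the yeast ER protein Scs2, followed by the ADH1 terminator. The catalogue gives NOP1 as the promoter. The automated annotation does not label it, marking the upstream region only with a TSC13 coding fragment on the opposite strand and short spurious matches, presumably genomic sequence carried in with the promoter. The GFP1-10 portion is annotated as a partial match to a cyan GFP variant, which reflects sequence similarity rather than a functional fluorescent protein. The Scs2 anchor places GFP1-10 at the outer nuclear membrane and ER. Fluorescence is reconstituted only when a protein tagged with the complementary GFP11 strand is accessible in the same compartment. This makes the plasmid an ONM/ER reporter for mapping the localisation of membrane proteins in living yeast, in work aimed at identifying those that reach the inner nuclear envelope.

The sequenced and depositor-supplied records (6,415 and 6,428 nt) show the same feature order and differ only slightly in length.
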