Addgene plasmid #86418: pSJ2039 (pRS316-NOP1pr-GFP1-10-SCS2TM)
Purpose: ONM/ER split GFP1-10
Depositing lab: Sue Jaspersen. Depositing organization: Stowers Institute for Medical Research. Publication: Analysis of membrane proteins localizing to the inner nuclear envelope in living cells. Smoyer CJ, Katta SS, Gardner JM, Stoltz L, McCroskey S, Bradford WD, McClain M, Smith SE, Slaughter BD, Unruh JR, Jaspersen SL. J Cell Biol. 2016 Nov 21;215(4):575-590. Epub 2016 Nov 9. 10.1083/jcb.201607043 PubMed 27831485.
Backbone
  Vector backbone: pRS316
  Backbone size w/o insert (bp): 5000
  Total vector size (bp): 6405
  Vector type: Yeast Expression
  Selectable markers: URA3
Growth in bacteria
  Bacterial resistance: Ampicillin, 100 μg/mL
  Growth temperature: 37°C
  Growth strain: DH5alpha
  Copy number: High Copy
Gene/Insert
  Gene/Insert name: NOP1pr-GFP1-10-Scs2TM
  Species: S. cerevisiae (budding yeast), Synthetic
  Promoter: NOP1
  Tag / fusion protein: GFP1-10 (N terminal on insert)
  Cloning method: Unknown
  Sequencing primers: 5′ unknown; 3′ unknown
Terms and licenses: Academic/Nonprofit Terms; Industry Terms: Not Available to Industry
How to cite: pSJ2039 (pRS316-NOP1pr-GFP1-10-SCS2TM) was a gift from Sue Jaspersen (Addgene plasmid # 86418 ; http://n2t.net/addgene:86418 ; RRID:Addgene_86418)
